>Addgene plasmid #77482 | MAPK11 gRNA (BRDN0001147606) | addgene full sequence | sequence record 187848 | Addgene Assembled Sequence
CCCGGGTGCAAAGATGGATAAAGTTTTAAACAGAGAGGAATCTTTGCAGCTAATGGACCTTCTAGGTCTT
GAAAGGAGTGGGAATTGGCTCCGGTGCCCGTCAGTGGGCAGAGCGCACATCGCCCACAGTCCCCGAGAAG
TTGGGGGGAGGGGTCGGCAATTGATCCGGTGCCTAGAGAAGGTGGCGCGGGGTAAACTGGGAAAGTGATG
TCGTGTACTGGCTCCGCCTTTTTCCCGAGGGTGGGGGAGAACCGTATATAAGTGCAGTAGTCGCCGTGAA
CGTTCTTTTTCGCAACGGGTTTGCCGCCAGAACACAGGTAAGTGCCGTGTGTGGTTCCCGCGGGCCTGGC
CTCTTTACGGGTTATGGCCCTTGCGTGCCTTGAATTACTTCCACCTGGCTGCAGTACGTGATTCTTGATC
CCGAGCTTCGGGTTGGAAGTGGGTGGGAGAGTTCGAGGCCTTGCGCTTAAGGAGCCCCTTCGCCTCGTGC
TTGAGTTGAGGCCTGGCCTGGGCGCTGGGGCCGCCGCGTGCGAATCTGGTGGCACCTTCGCGCCTGTCTC
GCTGCTTTCGATAAGTCTCTAGCCATTTAAAATTTTTGATGACCTGCTGCGACGCTTTTTTTCTGGCAAG
ATAGTCTTGTAAATGCGGGCCAAGATCTGCACACTGGTATTTCGGTTTTTGGGGCCGCGGGCGGCGACGG
GGCCCGTGCGTCCCAGCGCACATGTTCGGCGAGGCGGGGCCTGCGAGCGCGGCCACCGAGAATCGGACGG
GGGTAGTCTCAAGCTGGCCGGCCTGCTCTGGTGCCTGGCCTCGCGCCGCCGTGTATCGCCCCGCCCTGGG
CGGCAAGGCTGGCCCGGTCGGCACCAGTTGCGTGAGCGGAAAGATGGCCGCTTCCCGGCCCTGCTGCAGG
GAGCTCAAAATGGAGGACGCGGCGCTCGGGAGAGCGGGCGGGTGAGTCACCCACACAAAGGAAAAGGGCC
TTTCCGTCCTCAGCCGTCGCTTCATGTGACTCCACGGAGTACCGGGCGCCGTCCAGGCACCTCGATTAGT
TCTCGAGCTTTTGGAGTACGTCGTCTTTAGGTTGGGGGGAGGGGTTTTATGCGATGGAGTTTCCCCACAC
TGAGTGGGTGGAGACTGAAGTTAGGCCAGCTTGGCACTTGATGTAATTCTCCTTGGAATTTGCCCTTTTT
GAGTTTGGATCTTGGTTCATTCTCAAGCCTCAGACAGTGGTTCAAAGTTTTTTTCTTCCATTTCAGGTGT
CGTGACGTACGGCCACCATGACCGAGTACAAGCCCACGGTGCGCCTCGCCACCCGCGACGACGTCCCCAG
GGCCGTACGCACCCTCGCCGCCGCGTTCGCCGACTACCCCGCCACGCGCCACACCGTCGATCCGGACCGC
CACATCGAGCGGGTCACCGAGCTGCAAGAACTCTTCCTCACGCGCGTCGGGCTCGACATCGGCAAGGTGT
GGGTCGCGGACGACGGCGCCGCCGTGGCGGTCTGGACCACGCCGGAGAGCGTCGAAGCGGGGGCGGTGTT
CGCCGAGATCGGCCCGCGCATGGCCGAGTTGAGCGGTTCCCGGCTGGCCGCGCAGCAACAGATGGAAGGC
CTCCTGGCGCCGCACCGGCCCAAGGAGCCCGCGTGGTTCCTGGCCACCGTCGGAGTCTCGCCCGACCACC
AGGGCAAGGGTCTGGGCAGCGCCGTCGTGCTCCCCGGAGTGGAGGCGGCCGAGCGCGCCGGGGTGCCCGC
CTTCCTGGAGACCTCCGCGCCCCGCAACCTCCCCTTCTACGAGCGGCTCGGCTTCACCGTCACCGCCGAC
GTCGAGGTGCCCGAAGGACCGCGCACCTGGTGCATGACCCGCAAGCCCGGTGCCTGAACGCGTTAAGTCG
ACAATCAACCTCTGGATTACAAAATTTGTGAAAGATTGACTGGTATTCTTAACTATGTTGCTCCTTTTAC
GCTATGTGGATACGCTGCTTTAATGCCTTTGTATCATGCTATTGCTTCCCGTATGGCTTTCATTTTCTCC
TCCTTGTATAAATCCTGGTTGCTGTCTCTTTATGAGGAGTTGTGGCCCGTTGTCAGGCAACGTGGCGTGG
TGTGCACTGTGTTTGCTGACGCAACCCCCACTGGTTGGGGCATTGCCACCACCTGTCAGCTCCTTTCCGG
GACTTTCGCTTTCCCCCTCCCTATTGCCACGGCGGAACTCATCGCCGCCTGCCTTGCCCGCTGCTGGACA
GGGGCTCGGCTGTTGGGCACTGACAATTCCGTGGTGTTGTCGGGGAAATCATCGTCCTTTCCTTGGCTGC
TCGCCTGTGTTGCCACCTGGATTCTGCGCGGGACGTCCTTCTGCTACGTCCCTTCGGCCCTCAATCCAGC
GGACCTTCCTTCCCGCGGCCTGCTGCCGGCTCTGCGGCCTCTTCCGCGTCTTCGCCTTCGCCCTCAGACG
AGTCGGATCTCCCTTTGGGCCGCCTCCCCGCGTCGACTTTAAGACCAATGACTTACAAGGCAGCTGTAGA
TCTTAGCCACTTTTTAAAAGAAAAGGGGGGACTGGAAGGGCTAATTCACTCCCAACGAAGACAAGATCTG
CTTTTTGCTTGTACTGGGTCTCTCTGGTTAGACCAGATCTGAGCCTGGGAGCTCTCTGGCTAACTAGGGA
ACCCACTGCTTAAGCCTCAATAAAGCTTGCCTTGAGTGCTTCAAGTAGTGTGTGCCCGTCTGTTGTGTGA
CTCTGGTAACTAGAGATCCCTCAGACCCTTTTAGTCAGTGTGGAAAATCTCTAGCAGTACGTATAGTAGT
TCATGTCATCTTATTATTCAGTATTTATAACTTGCAAAGAAATGAATATCAGAGAGTGAGAGGAACTTGT
TTATTGCAGCTTATAATGGTTACAAATAAAGCAATAGCATCACAAATTTCACAAATAAAGCATTTTTTTC
ACTGCATTCTAGTTGTGGTTTGTCCAAACTCATCAATGTATCTTATCATGTCTGGCTCTAGCTATCCCGC
CCCTAACTCCGCCCATCCCGCCCCTAACTCCGCCCAGTTCCGCCCATTCTCCGCCCCATGGCTGACTAAT
TTTTTTTATTTATGCAGAGGCCGAGGCCGCCTCGGCCTCTGAGCTATTCCAGAAGTAGTGAGGAGGCTTT
TTTGGAGGCCTAGGGACGTACCCAATTCGCCCTATAGTGAGTCGTATTACGCGCGCTCACTGGCCGTCGT
TTTACAACGTCGTGACTGGGAAAACCCTGGCGTTACCCAACTTAATCGCCTTGCAGCACATCCCCCTTTC
GCCAGCTGGCGTAATAGCGAAGAGGCCCGCACCGATCGCCCTTCCCAACAGTTGCGCAGCCTGAATGGCG
AATGGG
[124 nt withheld, positions 3367-3490]
C
[91 nt withheld, positions 3492-3582]
A
[49 nt withheld, positions 3584-3632]
CCTTTGACGTTGGAGTCCACGTTCTTT
[37 nt withheld, positions 3660-3696]
ACCCTATCTCGGTCTATTCTTTTGATTTATAAGGGATTTTGCCGATTTCGGCCTATTGGTTAAAAAATGA
GCTGATTTAACAAAAATTTAACGCGAATTTTAACAAAATATTAACGCTTACAATTTAGGTGGCACTTTTC
GGGGAAATGTGCGCGGAACCCCTATTTGTTTATTTTTCTAAATACATTCAAATATGTATCCGCTCATGAG
ACAATAACCCTGATAAATGCTTCAATAATATTGAAAAAGGAAGAGTATGAGTATTCAACATTTCCGTGTC
GCCCTTATTCCCTTTTTTGCGGCATTTTGCCTTCCTGTTTTTGCTCACCCAGAAACGCTGGTGAAAGTAA
AAGATGCTGAAGATCAGTTGGGTGCACGAGTGGGTTACATCGAACTGGATCTCAACAGCGGTAAGATCCT
TGAGAGTTTTCGCCCCGAAGAACGTTTTCCAATGATGAGCACTTTTAAAGTTCTGCTATGTGGCGCGGTA
TTATCCCGTATTGACGCCGGGCAAGAGCAACTCGGTCGCCGCATACACTATTCTCAGAATGACTTGGTTG
AGTACTCACCAGTCACAGAAAAGCATCTTACGGATGGCATGACAGTAAGAGAATTATGCAGTGCTGCCAT
AACCATGAGTGATAACACTGCGGCCAACTTACTTCTGACAACGATCGGAGGACCGAAGGAGCTAACCGCT
TTTTTGCACAACATGGGGGATCATGTAACTCGCCTTGATCGTTGGGAACCGGAGCTGAATGAAGCCATAC
CAAACGACGAGCGTGACACCACGATGCCTGTAGCAATGGCAACAACGTTGCGCAAACTATTAACTGGCGA
ACTACTTACTCTAGCTTCCCGGCAACAATTAATAGACTGGATGGAGGCGGATAAAGTTGCAGGACCACTT
CTGCGCTCGGCCCTTCCGGCTGGCTGGTTTATTGCTGATAAATCTGGAGCCGGTGAGCGTGGGTCTCGCG
GTATCATTGCAGCACTGGGGCCAGATGGTAAGCCCTCCCGTATCGTAGTTATCTACACGACGGGGAGTCA
GGCAACTATGGATGAACGAAATAGACAGATCGCTGAGATAGGTGCCTCACTGATTAAGCATTGGTAACTG
TCAGACCAAGTTTACTCATATATACTTTAGATTGATTTAAAACTTCATTTTTAATTTAAAAGGATCTAGG
TGAAGATCCTTTTTGATAATCTCATGACCAAAATCCCTTAACGTGAGTTTTCGTTCCACTGAGCGTCAGA
CCCCGTAGAAAAGATCAAAGGATCTTCTTGAGATCCTTTTTTTCTGCGCGTAATCTGCTGCTTGCAAACA
AAAAAACCACCGCTACCAGCGGTGGTTTGTTTGCCGGATCAAGAGCTACCAACTCTTTTTCCGAAGGTAA
CTGGCTTCAGCAGAGCGCAGATACCAAATACTGTTCTTCTAGTGTAGCCGTAGTTAGGCCACCACTTCAA
GAACTCTGTAGCACCGCCTACATACCTCGCTCTGCTAATCCTGTTACCAGTGGCTGCTGCCAGTGGCGAT
AAGTCGTGTCTTACCGGGTTGGACTCAAGACGATAGTTACCGGATAAGGCGCAGCGGTCGGGCTGAACGG
GGGGTTCGTGCACACAGCCCAGCTTGGAGCGAACGACCTACACCGAACTGAGATACCTACAGCGTGAGCT
ATGAGAAAGCGCCACGCTTCCCGAAGGGAGAAAGGCGGACAGGTATCCGGTAAGCGGCAGGGTCGGAACA
GGAGAGCGCACGAGGGAGCTTCCAGGGGGAAACGCCTGGTATCTTTATAGTCCTGTCGGGTTTCGCCACC
TCTGACTTGAGCGTCGATTTTTGTGATGCTCGTCAGGGGGGCGGAGCCTATGGAAAAACGCCAGCAACGC
GGCCTTTTTACGGTTCCTGGCCTTTTGCTGGCCTTTTGCTCACATGTTCTTTCCTGCGTTATCCCCTGAT
TCTGTGGATAACCGTATTACCGCCTTTGAGTGAGCTGATACCGCTCGCCGCAGCCGAACGACCGAGCGCA
GCGAGTCAGTGAGCGAGGAAGCGGAAGAGCGCCCAATACGCAAACCGCCTCTCCCCGCGCGTTGGCCGAT
TCATTAATGCAGCTGGCACGACAGGTTTCCCGACTGGAAAGCGGGCAGTGAGCGCAACGCAATTAATGTG
AGTTAGCTCACTCATTAGGCACCCCAGGCTTTACACTTTATGCTTCCGGCTCGTATGTTGTGTGGAATTG
TGAGCGGATAACAATTTCACACAGGAAACAGCTATGACCATGATTACGCCAAGCGCGCAATTAACCCTCA
CTAAAGGGAACAAAAGCTGGAGCTGCAAGCTTAATGTAGTCTTATGCAATACTCTTGTAGTCTTGCAACA
TGGTAACGATGAGTTAGCAACATGCCTTACAAGGAGAGAAAAAGCACCGTGCATGCCGATTGGTGGAAGT
AAGGTGGTACGATCGTGCCTTATTAGGAAGGCAACAGACGGGTCTGACATGGATTGGACGAACCACTGAA
TTGCCGCATTGCAGAGATATTGTATTTAAGTGCCTAGCTCGATACATAAACGGGTCTCTCTGGTTAGACC
AGATCTGAGCCTGGGAGCTCTCTGGCTAACTAGGGAACCCACTGCTTAAGCCTCAATAAAGCTTGCCTTG
AGTGCTTCAAGTAGTGTGTGCCCGTCTGTTGTGTGACTCTGGTAACTAGAGATCCCTCAGACCCTTTTAG
TCAGTGTGGAAAATCTCTAGCAGTGGCGCCCGAACAGGGACTTGAAAGCGAAAGGGAAACCAGAGGAGCT
CTCTCGACGCAGGACTCGGCTTGCTGAAGCGCGCACGGCAAGAGGCGAGGGGCGGCGACTGGTGAGTACG
CCAAAAATTTTGACTAGCGGAGGCTAGAAGGAGAGAGATGGGTGCGAGAGCGTCAGTATTAAGCGGGGGA
GAATTAGATCGCGATGGGAAAAAATTCGGTTAAGGCCAGGGGGAAAGAAAAAATATAAATTAAAACATAT
AGTATGGGCAAGCAGGGAGCTAGAACGATTCGCAGTTAATCCTGGCCTGTTAGAAACATCAGAAGGCTGT
AGACAAATACTGGGACAGCTACAACCATCCCTTCAGACAGGATCAGAAGAACTTAGATCATTATATAATA
CAGTAGCAACCCTCTATTGTGTGCATCAAAGGATAGAGATAAAAGACACCAAGGAAGCTTTAGACAAGAT
AGAGGAAGAGCAAAACAAAAGTAAGACCACCGCACAGCAAGCGGCCGCTGATCTTCAGACCTGGAGGAGG
AGATATGAGGGACAATTGGAGAAGTGAATTATATAAATATAAAGTAGTAAAAATTGAACCATTAGGAGTA
GCACCCACCAAGGCAAAGAGAAGAGTGGTGCAGAGAGAAAAAAGAGCAGTGGGAATAGGAGCTTTGTTCC
TTGGGTTCTTGGGAGCAGCAGGAAGCACTATGGGCGCAGCGTCAATGACGCTGACGGTACAGGCCAGACA
ATTATTGTCTGGTATAGTGCAGCAGCAGAACAATTTGCTGAGGGCTATTGAGGCGCAACAGCATCTGTTG
CAACTCACAGTCTGGGGCATCAAGCAGCTCCAGGCAAGAATCCTGGCTGTGGAAAGATACCTAAAGGATC
AACAGCTCCTGGGGATTTGGGGTTGCTCTGGAAAACTCATTTGCACCACTGCTGTGCCTTGGAATGCTAG
TTGGAGTAATAAATCTCTGGAACAGATTTGGAATCACACGACCTGGATGGAGTGGGACAGAGAAATTAAC
AATTACACAAGCTTAATACACTCCTTAATTGAAGAATCGCAAAACCAGCAAGAAAAGAATGAACAAGAAT
TATTGGAATTAGATAAATGGGCAAGTTTGTGGAATTGGTTTAACATAACAAATTGGCTGTGGTATATAAA
ATTATTCATAATGATAGTAGGAGGCTTGGTAGGTTTAAGAATAGTTTTTGCTGTACTTTCTATAGTGAAT
AGAGTTAGGCAGGGATATTCACCATTATCGTTTCAGACCCACCTCCCAACCCCGAGGGGACCCAGAGAGG
GCCTATTTCCCATGATTCCTTCATATTTGCATATACGATACAAGGCTGTTAGAGAGATAATTAGAATTAA
TTTGACTGTAAACACAAAGATATTAGTACAAAATACGTGACGTAGAAAGTAATAATTTCTTGGGTAGTTT
GCAGTTTTAAAATTATGTTTTAAAATGGACTATCATATGCTTACCGTAACTTGAAAGTATTTCGATTTCT
TGGCTTTATATATCTTGTGGAAAGGACGAAACACCGCCAGACGGAGCCGTAGGCGCGTTTTAGAGCTAGA
AATAGCAAGTTAAAATAAGGCTAGTCCGTTATCAACTTGAAAAAGTGGCACCGAGTCGGTGCTTTTTTAA
GCTTGGCGTAACTAGATCTTGAGACAAATGGCAGTATTCATCCACAATTTTAAAAGAAAAGGGGGGATTG
GGGGGTACAGTGCAGGGGAAAGAATAGTAGACATAATAGCAACAGACATACAAACTAAAGAATTACAAAA
ACAAATTACAAAAATTCAAAATTTTCGGGTTTATTACAGGGACAGCAGAGATCCACTTTGGCGCCGGCTC
GAGGGGG
Features (pLannotate 1.2.2; 29 found; start..end, strand, type, name):
     14..80      +  CDS            small t antigen (fragment): SV40 (simian virus 40) small t antigen
    106..317     +  promoter       EF-1α core promoter: core promoter for human elongation factor EF-1α
    318..1256    +  intron         EF-1α intron A: intron upstream of the start codon of human EF-1α
   1278..1877    +  CDS            PuroR (fragment): puromycin N-acetyltransferase; pac from Streptomyces; confers resistance to puromycin
   1893..2481    +  misc_feature   WPRE: woodchuck hepatitis virus posttranscriptional regulatory element
   2532..2551    +  misc_feature   cPPT/CTS (fragment): central polypurine tract and central termination sequence of HIV-1
   2553..2786    +  LTR            3' LTR (ΔU3): self-inactivating 3' long terminal repeat (LTR) from HIV-1
   2864..2985    +  polyA_signal   SV40 poly(A) signal: SV40 polyadenylation signal
   3025..3160    +  rep_origin     SV40 ori: SV40 origin of replication
   3181..3199    -  promoter       T7 promoter: promoter for bacteriophage T7 RNA polymerase
   3207..3362    +  CDS            lacZα (fragment): LacZα fragment of β-galactosidase; lacZ fragment
   3367..3795    +  rep_origin     f1 ori (sequence partly withheld): f1 bacteriophage origin of replication; arrow indicates direction of (+) strand synthesis
   3848..3952    +  promoter       AmpR promoter: bla
   3953..4813    +  CDS            AmpR: β-lactamase; bla; confers resistance to ampicillin, carbenicillin, and related antibiotics
   4984..5572    +  rep_origin     ori: high-copy-number ColE1/pMB1/pBR322/pUC origin of replication
   5755..5847    +  CDS            lacI (fragment): lac repressor; lacI; The lac repressor binds to the lac operator to inhibit transcription in E. coli. This inhibition can be relieved by adding lactose or isopropyl-β-D-thiogalactopyranoside (IPTG).
   5860..5881    +  protein_bind   CAP binding site: CAP binding activates transcription in the presence of cAMP. E. coli catabolite activator protein
   5896..5926    +  promoter       lac promoter: promoter for the E. coli lac operon
   5934..5950    +  protein_bind   lac operator: The lac repressor binds to the lac operator to inhibit transcription in E. coli. This inhibition can be relieved by adding lactose or isopropyl-β-D-thiogalactopyranoside (IPTG). lac repressor encoded by lacI
   5995..6013    +  promoter       T3 promoter: promoter for bacteriophage T3 RNA polymerase
   6041..6267    +  promoter       RSV promoter: Rous sarcoma virus enhancer/promoter
   6268..6448    +  LTR            5' LTR (truncated): truncated 5' long terminal repeat (LTR) from HIV-1
   6495..6620    +  misc_feature   HIV-1 Ψ: packaging signal of human immunodeficiency virus type 1
   6604..6967    +  CDS            HIV-1 gag (fragment): gag protein from human immunodeficiency virus 1; gag
   7113..7346    +  misc_feature   RRE: The Rev response element (RRE) of HIV-1 allows for Rev-dependent mRNA export from the nucleus to the cytoplasm.
   7723..7749    +  CDS            Rev (fragment): human immunodeficiency virus 1 (HIV-1) Rev protein; rev; enhances nuclear export of unspliced and incompletely spliced viral mRNAs
   7753..7993    +  promoter       U6 promoter: RNA polymerase III promoter for human U6 snRNA
   8023..8098    +  misc_RNA       gRNA scaffold: guide RNA scaffold for the Streptococcus pyogenes CRISPR/Cas9 system
   8154..8271    +  misc_feature   cPPT/CTS: central polypurine tract and central termination sequence of HIV-1
