[The description below was written by a language model from this plasmid's Addgene catalogue record and pLannotate feature annotations shown in this document.]
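Description:
MAPK11 gRNA (BRDN0001147606) is a third-generation lentiviral guide RNA plasmid built on the lentiGuide-Puro backbone, designed to direct Streptococcus pyogenes Cas9 to the human MAPK11 gene (also known as p38β/SAPK2B). It is propagated in E. coli as a high-copy plasmid through a ColE1/pUC-type origin with ampicillin selection from the β-lactamase gene. The backbone also carries an f1 origin, an SV40 origin and poly(A) signal, and leftover lac, T7 and T3 cloning-vector elements.

The viral genome is transcribed from an RSV promoter fused to a truncated HIV-1 5' LTR, which makes packaging Tat-independent. It continues through the Ψ packaging signal with a partial gag region, the Rev response element for nuclear export of the full-length RNA, and a cPPT/CTS. It ends in a ΔU3 self-inactivating 3' LTR. Within this unit, a human U6 RNA polymerase III promoter drives the MAPK11-specific spacer joined to the SpCas9 gRNA scaffold. Downstream, the EF-1α core promoter with its intron A expresses puromycin N-acetyltransferase, allowing selection of transduced mammalian cells, and a WPRE enhances transcript expression.

The plasmid does not encode Cas9, so it must be used with a separate Cas9 vector or in cells that already express the nuclease. The guide was designed against a human MAPK11 reference transcript and belongs to a set of gRNAs targeting the human kinome. It is typically used for knockout of MAPK11 in Cas9-expressing human cells after lentiviral delivery.
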