Addgene plasmid #77482: MAPK11 gRNA (BRDN0001147606)
Purpose: 3rd generation lentiviral gRNA plasmid targeting human MAPK11
Depositing lab: John Doench & David Root. Depositing organization: Broad Institute. Publication: Optimized sgRNA design to maximize activity and minimize off-target effects of CRISPR-Cas9. Doench JG, Fusi N, Sullender M, Hegde M, Vaimberg EW, Donovan KF, Smith I, Tothova Z, Wilen C, Orchard R, Virgin HW, Listgarten J, Root DE. Nat Biotechnol. 2016 Jan 18. doi: 10.1038/nbt.3437. PubMed 26780180.
Backbone
  Vector backbone: lentiGuide-Puro
  Backbone manufacturer: Zhang Lab (Addgene plasmid # 52963)
  Vector type: Mammalian Expression, Lentiviral, CRISPR
  Selectable markers: Puromycin
Growth in bacteria
  Bacterial resistance: Ampicillin, 100 μg/mL
  Growth temperature: 37°C
  Growth strain: DH5alpha
  Copy number: High Copy
Gene/Insert
  Gene/Insert name: MAPK11 (alt names: MAPK11; NM_002751.6)
  gRNA/shRNA sequence: CCAGACGGAGCCGTAGGCGC
  Species: H. sapiens (human)
  Entrez Gene: MAPK11 (a.k.a. P38B, P38BETA2, PRKM11, SAPK2, SAPK2B, p38-2, p38Beta)
  Promoter: hU6
  Cloning method: Unknown
  Sequencing primers: 5′ U6-F; 3′ pS2-R
Terms and licenses: Academic/Nonprofit Terms; Industry Terms: Not Available to Industry
Depositor comments: The gRNA was designed to target the following Genbank reference sequence(s): NM_002751.6. Note that this plasmid does NOT contain Cas9. It should be used in conjunction with lentiCas9-Blast (Addgene #52962) or otherwise with cell lines already expressing Cas9. Browse the full kinome gRNA library at http://www.addgene.org/pooled-library/broadgpp-human-kinome/ or visit http://www.broadinstitute.org/rnai/public/ for detailed protocols and information.
How to cite: MAPK11 gRNA (BRDN0001147606) was a gift from John Doench & David Root (Addgene plasmid # 77482 ; http://n2t.net/addgene:77482 ; RRID:Addgene_77482)
