>Addgene plasmid #77482 | MAPK11 gRNA (BRDN0001147606) | depositor partial sequence | sequence record 144942 | Target Sequence
CCAGACGGAGCCGTAGGCGC
