>Addgene plasmid #77482 | MAPK11 gRNA (BRDN0001147606) | addgene partial sequence | sequence record 187847 | hU6-F
AGAAAGTAATAATTTCTTGGGTAGTTTGCAGTTTTAAAATTATGTTTTAAAATGGACTATCATATGCTTA
CCGTAACTTGAAAGTATTTCGATTTCTTGGCTTTATATATCTTGTGGAAAGGACGAAACACCGCCAGACG
GAGCCGTAGGCGCGTTTTAGAGCTAGAAATAGCAAGTTAAAATAAGGCTAGTCCGTTATCAACTTGAAAA
AGTGGCACCGAGTCGGTGCTTTTTTAAGCTTGGCGTAACTAGATCTTGAGACAAATGGCAGTATTCATCC
ACAATTTTAAAAGAAAAGGGGGGATTGGGGGGTACAGTGCAGGGGAAAGAATAGTAGACATAATAGCAAC
AGACATACAAACTAAAGAATTACAAAAACAAATTACAAAAATTCAAAATTTTCGGGTTTATTACAGGGAC
AGCAGAGATCCACTTTGGCGCCGGCTCGAGGGGGCCCGGGTGCAAAGATGGATAAAGTTTTAAACAGAGA
GGAATCTTTGCAGCTAATGGACCTTCTAGGTCTTGAAAGGAGTGGGAATTGGCTCCGGTGCCCGTCAGTG
GGCAGAGCGC
